Addgene plasmid #89465: pcdna DSG-2 TS
Purpose: DSG-2 tension sensor, using TSmod inserted in human DSG-2
Depositing lab: Daniel Conway. Depositing organization: Virginia Commonwealth University. Publication: The Desmosomal Cadherin Desmoglein-2 Experiences Mechanical Tension as Demonstrated by a FRET-Based Tension Biosensor Expressed in Living Cells. Baddam SR, Arsenovic PT, Narayanan V, Duggan NR, Mayer CR, Newman ST, Abutaleb DA, Mohan A, Kowalczyk AP, Conway DE. Cells. 2018 Jun 26;7(7). pii: cells7070066. doi: 10.3390/cells7070066. PubMed 29949915.
Backbone
  Vector backbone: pcdna 3.1
  Vector type: Mammalian Expression
  Selectable markers: Neomycin (select with G418)
Growth in bacteria
  Bacterial resistance: Ampicillin, 100 μg/mL
  Growth temperature: 37°C
  Growth strain: DH5alpha
  Copy number: High Copy
Gene/Insert
  Gene/Insert name: desmoglein-2 (alt name: DSG-2)
  Species: H. sapiens (human)
  Insert size (bp): 4916
  Entrez Gene: DSG2 (a.k.a. CDHF5, HDGC)
Terms and licenses: Academic/Nonprofit Terms; Industry Terms: Not Available to Industry
How to cite: pcdna DSG-2 TS was a gift from Daniel Conway (Addgene plasmid # 89465 ; http://n2t.net/addgene:89465 ; RRID:Addgene_89465)
