[The description below was written by a language model from this plasmid's Addgene catalogue record and pLannotate feature annotations shown in this document.]
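Description:
pcdna DSG-2 TS is a mammalian expression plasmid built on the pcDNA 3.1 backbone that encodes a FRET-based tension sensor version of human desmoglein-2 (DSG2), a desmosomal cadherin. The full sequence record is about 10.4 kb. In bacteria it is maintained at high copy through a ColE1/pUC-type origin and selected with ampicillin via the β-lactamase gene. An f1 origin is also present. For mammalian cells, an SV40 early promoter drives the neomycin phosphotransferase gene, followed by an SV40 polyadenylation signal, allowing G418 selection of stable lines. The short hits to an HIV-1 LTR, ble, lacI and bom are annotated only as fragments and are probably backbone remnants or sequence-similarity matches rather than functional elements.

The payload, listed as a roughly 4.9 kb insert, sits between the CMV immediate early enhancer/promoter (with a T7 promoter just downstream) and the bovine growth hormone polyadenylation signal. The feature table does not annotate the DSG2 coding sequence itself, but it places mTFP1 and mVenus coding regions in the middle of the insert, separated by a short gap of about 120 nt. This matches the TSmod module named in the record, in which a cyan donor and a yellow acceptor fluorescent protein flank an extensible linker. With the module inserted internally in desmoglein-2, mechanical load across the protein should stretch the linker and lower FRET efficiency, so the FRET signal reports on tension. The exact insertion position within DSG2 is not stated in the record. The construct is intended for live-cell imaging of the mechanical tension borne by desmoglein-2.
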