Features (pLannotate 1.2.2; 21 found; start..end, strand, type, name):
     28..80      -  misc_feature   bom (fragment): basis of mobility region from pBR322
    235..614     +  enhancer       CMV enhancer: human cytomegalovirus immediate early enhancer
    615..818     +  promoter       CMV promoter: human cytomegalovirus (CMV) immediate early promoter
    814..847     +  LTR            5' LTR (truncated) (fragment): truncated 5' long terminal repeat (LTR) from HIV-1
    863..881     +  promoter       T7 promoter: promoter for bacteriophage T7 RNA polymerase
   3205..3912    +  CDS            mTFP1: mTFP1 is a basic (constitutively fluorescent) cyan fluorescent protein published in 2006, derived from Clavularia sp.. It has low acid sensitivity.
   4033..4749    +  CDS            mVenus: mVenus is a basic (constitutively fluorescent) yellow fluorescent protein published in 2006, derived from Aequorea victoria. It is reported to be a rapidly-maturing monomer with moderate acid sensitivity.
   5957..6181    +  polyA_signal   bGH poly(A) signal: bovine growth hormone polyadenylation signal
   6185..6206    +  promoter       SV40 promoter (fragment): SV40 enhancer and early promoter
   6227..6655    +  rep_origin     f1 ori (sequence partly withheld): f1 bacteriophage origin of replication; arrow indicates direction of (+) strand synthesis
   6669..6998    +  promoter       SV40 promoter: SV40 enhancer and early promoter
   7065..7856    +  CDS            neo: KKA2_KLEPN - Also known as kan, nptII. Experimental evidence at protein level: Swiss-Prot protein existence level 1. Resistance to kanamycin, neomycin, paromomycin, ribostamycin, butirosin and gentamicin B. From Klebsiella pneumoniae.
   7880..8038    +  CDS            ble (fragment): BLE_KLEPN - Experimental evidence at protein level: Swiss-Prot protein existence level 1. Binding protein with a strong affinity to the bleomycin family of antibiotics. Binds to CL990; an antimitotic-antibiotic compound. From Klebsiella pneumoniae.
   8033..8154    +  polyA_signal   SV40 poly(A) signal: SV40 polyadenylation signal
   8227..8243    -  protein_bind   lac operator: The lac repressor binds to the lac operator to inhibit transcription in E. coli. This inhibition can be relieved by adding lactose or isopropyl-β-D-thiogalactopyranoside (IPTG). lac repressor encoded by lacI
   8251..8281    -  promoter       lac promoter: promoter for the E. coli lac operon
   8296..8317    -  protein_bind   CAP binding site: CAP binding activates transcription in the presence of cAMP. E. coli catabolite activator protein
   8330..8422    -  CDS            lacI (fragment): lac repressor; lacI; The lac repressor binds to the lac operator to inhibit transcription in E. coli. This inhibition can be relieved by adding lactose or isopropyl-β-D-thiogalactopyranoside (IPTG).
   8605..9190    -  rep_origin     ori: high-copy-number ColE1/pMB1/pBR322/pUC origin of replication
   9361..10221   -  CDS            AmpR: β-lactamase; bla; confers resistance to ampicillin, carbenicillin, and related antibiotics
  10222..10326   -  promoter       AmpR promoter: bla
>Addgene plasmid #89465 | pcdna DSG-2 TS | depositor full sequence | sequence record 173341 | pcdna DSG-2 TS sequence 10357 bps
GACGGATCGGGAGATCTCCCGATCCCCTATGGTGCACTCTCAGTACAATCTGCTCTGATGCCGCATAGTT
AAGCCAGTATCTGCTCCCTGCTTGTGTGTTGGAGGTCGCTGAGTAGTGCGCGAGCAAAATTTAAGCTACA
ACAAGGCAAGGCTTGACCGACAATTGCATGAAGAATCTGCTTAGGGTTAGGCGTTTTGCGCTGCTTCGCG
ATGTACGGGCCAGATATACGCGTTGACATTGATTATTGACTAGTTATTAATAGTAATCAATTACGGGGTC
ATTAGTTCATAGCCCATATATGGAGTTCCGCGTTACATAACTTACGGTAAATGGCCCGCCTGGCTGACCG
CCCAACGACCCCCGCCCATTGACGTCAATAATGACGTATGTTCCCATAGTAACGCCAATAGGGACTTTCC
ATTGACGTCAATGGGTGGAGTATTTACGGTAAACTGCCCACTTGGCAGTACATCAAGTGTATCATATGCC
AAGTACGCCCCCTATTGACGTCAATGACGGTAAATGGCCCGCCTGGCATTATGCCCAGTACATGACCTTA
TGGGACTTTCCTACTTGGCAGTACATCTACGTATTAGTCATCGCTATTACCATGGTGATGCGGTTTTGGC
AGTACATCAATGGGCGTGGATAGCGGTTTGACTCACGGGGATTTCCAAGTCTCCACCCCATTGACGTCAA
TGGGAGTTTGTTTTGGCACCAAAATCAACGGGACTTTCCAAAATGTCGTAACAACTCCGCCCCATTGACG
CAAATGGGCGGTAGGCGTGTACGGTGGGAGGTCTATATAAGCAGAGCTCTCTGGCTAACTAGAGAACCCA
CTGCTTACTGGCTTATCGAAATTAATACGACTCACTATAGGGAGACCCAAGCTGGCTAGCGTTTAAACTT
AAGCTTGGTACCGAGCTCGGATCCACTAGTCCAGTGTGGTGGAATTCTGCAGATATCCAGCACAGTGGCG
GCCGCTCGAGGGTGCGATGGCGCGGAGCCCGGGACGCGCGTACGCCCTGCTGCTTCTCCTGATCTGCTTT
AACGTTGGAAGTGGACTTCACTTACAGGTCTTAAGCACAAGAAATGAAAATAAGCTGCTTCCTAAACATC
CTCATTTAGTGCGGCAAAAGCGCGCCTGGATCACCGCCCCCGTGGCTCTTCGGGAGGGAGAGGATCTGTC
CAAGAAGAATCCAATTGCCAAGATACATTCTGATCTTGCAGAAGAAAGAGGACTCAAAATTACTTACAAA
TACACTGGAAAAGGGATTACAGAGCCACCTTTTGGTATATTTGTCTTTAACAAAGATACTGGAGAACTGA
ATGTTACCAGCATTCTTGATCGAGAAGAAACACCATTTTTTCTGCTAACAGGTTACGCTTTGGATGCAAG
AGGAAACAATGTAGAGAAACCCTTAGAGCTACGCATTAAGGTTCTTGATATCAATGACAACGAACCAGTG
TTCACACAGGATGTCTTTGTTGGGTCTGTTGAAGAGTTGAGTGCAGCACATACTCTTGTGATGAAAATCA
ATGCAACAGATGCAGATGAGCCCAATACCCTGAATTCGAAAATTTCCTATAGAATCGTATCTCTGGAGCC
TGCTTATCCTCCAGTGTTCTACCTAAATAAAGATACAGGAGAGATTTATACAACCAGTGTTACCTTGGAC
AGAGAGGAACACAGCAGCTACACTTTGACAGTAGAAGCAAGAGATGGCAATGGAGAAGTTACAGACAAAC
CTGTAAAACAAGCTCAAGTTCAGATTCGTATTTTGGATGTCAATGACAATATACCTGTAGTAGAAAATAA
AGTGCTTGAAGGGATGGTTGAAGAAAATCAAGTCAACGTAGAAGTTACGCGCATAAAAGTGTTCGATGCA
GATGAAATAGGTTCTGATAATTGGCTGGCAAATTTTACATTTGCATCAGGAAATGAAGGAGGTTATTTCC
ACATAGAAACAGATGCTCAAACTAACGAAGGAATTGTGACCCTTATTAAGGAAGTAGATTATGAAGAAAT
GAAGAATCTTGACTTCAGTGTTATTGTCGCTAATAAAGCAGCTTTTCACAAGTCGATTAGGAGTAAATAC
AAGCCTACACCCATTCCCATCAAGGTCAAAGTGAAAAATGTGAAAGAAGGCATTCATTTTAAAAGCAGCG
TCATCTCAATTTATGTTAGCGAGAGCATGGATAGATCAAGCAAAGGCCAAATAATTGGAAATTTTCAAGC
TTTTGATGAGGACACTGGACTACCAGCCCATGCAAGATATGTAAAATTAGAAGATAGAGATAATTGGATC
TCTGTGGATTCTGTCACATCTGAAATTAAACTTGCAAAACTTCCTGATTTTGAATCTAGATATGTTCAAA
ATGGCACATACACTGTAAAGATTGTGGCCATATCAGAAGATTATCCTAGAAAAACCATCACTGGCACAGT
CCTTATCAATGTTGAAGACATCAACGACAACTGTCCCACACTGATAGAGCCTGTGCAGACAATCTGTCAC
GATGCAGAGTATGTGAATGTTACTGCAGAGGACCTGGATGGACACCCAAACAGTGGCCCTTTCAGTTTCT
CCGTCATTGACAAACCACCTGGCATGGCAGAAAAATGGAAAATAGCACGCCAAGAAAGTACCAGTGTGCT
GCTGCAACAAAGTGAGAAAAAGCTTGGGAGAAGTGAAATTCAGTTCCTGATTTCAGACAATCAGGGTTTT
AGTTGTCCTGAAAAGCAGGTCCTTACACTCACAGTTTGTGAGTGTCTGCATGGCAGCGGCTGCAGGGAAG
CACAGCATGACTCCTATGTGGGCCTGGGACCCGCAGCAATTGCGCTCATGATTTTGGCCTTTCTGCTCCT
GCTATTGGTACCACTTTTACTGCTGATGTGCCATTGCGGAAAGGGCGCCAAAGGCTTTACCCCCATACCT
GGCACCATAGAGATGCTGCATCCTTGGAATAATGAAGGAGCACCACCTGAAGACAAGGTGGTGCCATCAT
TTCTGCCAGTGGATCAAGGGGGCAGTCTAGTAGGAAGAAATGGAGTAGGAGGTATGGCCAAGGAAGCCAC
GATGAAAGGAAGTAGCTCTGCTTCCATTGTCAAAGGGCAACATGAGATGTCCGAGATGGATGGAAGGTGG
GAAGAACACAGAAGCCTGCTTTCTGGTAGAGCTACCCAGTTTACAGGGGTCGAGATGGTGAGCAAGGGCG
AGGAGACCACAATGGGCGTAATCAAGCCCGACATGAAGATCAAGCTGAAGATGGAGGGCAACGTGAATGG
CCACGCCTTCGTGATCGAGGGCGAGGGCGAGGGCAAGCCCTACGACGGCACCAACACCATCAACCTGGAG
GTGAAGGAGGGAGCCCCCCTGCCCTTCTCCTACGACATTCTGACCACCGCGTTCGCCTACGGCAACAGGG
CCTTCACCAAGTACCCCGACGACATCCCCAACTACTTCAAGCAGTCCTTCCCCGAGGGCTACTCTTGGGA
GCGCACCATGACCTTCGAGGACAAGGGCATCGTGAAGGTGAAGTCCGACATCTCCATGGAGGAGGACTCC
TTCATCTACGAGATACACCTCAAGGGCGAGAACTTCCCCCCCAACGGCCCCGTGATGCAGAAGAAGACCA
CCGGCTGGGACGCCTCCACCGAGAGGATGTACGTGCGCGACGGCGTGCTGAAGGGCGACGTCAAGCACAA
GCTGCTGCTGGAGGGCGGCGGCCACCACCGCGTTGACTTCAAGACCATCTACAGGGCCAAGAAGGCGGTG
AAGCTGCCCGACTATCACTTTGTGGACCACCGCATCGAGATCCTGAACCACGACAAGGACTACAACAAGG
TGACCGTTTACGAGAGCGCCGTGGCCCGCAACTCCACCGACGGCATGGACGAGCTGTACAAGGGGCCAGG
TGGTGCAGGGCCAGGTGGTGCAGGGCCAGGTGGTGCAGGGCCAGGTGGTGCAGGGCCCGGTGGTGCAGGT
CCAGGTGGTGCAGGTCCAGGTGGTGCAGGTCCAGGTGGTGCTATGGTGAGCAAGGGCGAGGAGCTGTTCA
CCGGGGTGGTGCCCATCCTGGTCGAGCTGGACGGCGACGTAAACGGCCACAAGTTCAGCGTGTCCGGCGA
GGGCGAGGGCGATGCCACCTACGGCAAGCTGACCCTGAAGCTGATCTGCACCACCGGCAAGCTGCCCGTG
CCCTGGCCCACCCTCGTGACCACCCTGGGCTACGGCCTGCAGTGCTTCGCCCGCTACCCCGACCACATGA
AGCAGCACGACTTCTTCAAGTCCGCCATGCCCGAAGGCTACGTCCAGGAGCGCACCATCTTCTTCAAGGA
CGACGGCAACTACAAGACCCGCGCCGAGGTGAAGTTCGAGGGCGACACCCTGGTGAACCGCATCGAGCTG
AAGGGCATCGACTTCAAGGAGGACGGCAACATCCTGGGGCACAAGCTGGAGTACAACTACAACAGCCACA
ACGTCTATATCACCGCCGACAAGCAGAAGAACGGCATCAAGGCCAACTTCAAGATCCGCCACAACATCGA
GGACGGCGGCGTGCAGCTCGCCGACCACTACCAGCAGAACACCCCCATCGGCGACGGCCCCGTGCTGCTG
CCCGACAACCACTACCTGAGCTACCAGTCCAAGCTGAGCAAAGACCCCAACGAGAAGCGCGATCACATGG
TCCTGCTGGAGTTCGTGACCGCCGCCGGGATCACTCTCGGCATGGACGAGCTGTACAAGGCGGCCGCGGC
CACAGGCGCTATCATGACCACTGAAACCACGAAGACCGCAAGGGCCACAGGGGCTTCCAGAGACATGGCC
GGAGCTCAGGCAGCTGCTGTTGCACTGAACGAAGAATTCTTAAGAAATTATTTCACTGATAAAGCGGCCT
CTTACACTGAGGAAGATGAAAATCACACAGCCAAAGATTGCCTTCTGGTTTATTCTCAGGAAGAAACTGA
ATCGCTGAATGCTTCTATTGGTTGTTGCAGTTTTATTGAAGGAGAGCTAGATGACCGCTTCTTAGATGAT
TTGGGACTTAAATTCAAGACACTAGCTGAAGTTTGCCTGGGTCAAAAAATAGATATAAATAAGGAAATTG
AGCAGAGACAAAAACCTGCCACAGAAACAAGTATGAACACAGCTTCACATTCACTCTGTGAGCAAACTAT
GGTTAATTCAGAGAATACCTACTCCTCTGGCAGTAGCTTCCCAGTTCCAAAATCTTTGCAAGAAGCCAAT
GCAGAGAAAGTAACTCAGGAAATAGTCACTGAAAGATCTGTGTCTTCTAGGCAGGCGCAAAAGGTAGCTA
CACCTCTTCCTGACCCAATGGCTTCTAGAAATGTGATAGCAACAGAAACTTCCTATGTCACAGGGTCCAC
TATGCCACCAACCACTGTGATCCTGGGTCCTAGCCAGCCACAGAGCCTTATTGTGACAGAGAGGGTGTAT
GCTCCAGCTTCTACCTTGGTAGATCAGCCTTATGCTAATGAAGGTACAGTTGTGGTCACTGAAAGAGTAA
TACAGCCTCATGGGGGTGGATCGAATCCTCTGGAAGGCACTCAGCATCTTCAAGATGTACCTTACGTCAT
GGTGAGGGAAAGAGAGAGCTTCCTTGCCCCCAGCTCAGGTGTGCAGCCTACTCTGGCCATGCCTAATATA
GCAGTAGGACAGAATGTGACAGTGACAGAAAGAGTTCTAGCACCTGCTTCCACTCTGCAATCCAGTTACC
AGATTCCCACTGAAAATTCTATGACGGCTAGGAACACCACGGTGTCTGGAGCTGGAGTCCCTGGCCCTCT
GCCAGATTTTGGTTTAGAGGAATCTGGTCATTCTAATTCTACCATAACCACATCTTCCACCAGAGTTACC
AAGCATAGCACTGTACAGCATTCTTACTCCTAACTCGAGTCTAGAGGGCCCGTTTAAACCCGCTGATCAG
CCTCGACTGTGCCTTCTAGTTGCCAGCCATCTGTTGTTTGCCCCTCCCCCGTGCCTTCCTTGACCCTGGA
AGGTGCCACTCCCACTGTCCTTTCCTAATAAAATGAGGAAATTGCATCGCATTGTCTGAGTAGGTGTCAT
TCTATTCTGGGGGGTGGGGTGGGGCAGGACAGCAAGGGGGAGGATTGGGAAGACAATAGCAGGCATGCTG
GGGATGCGGTGGGCTCTATGGCTTCTGAGGCGGAAAGAACCAGCTGGGGCTCTAGGGGGTATCCCC
[124 nt withheld, positions 6227-6350]
C
[91 nt withheld, positions 6352-6442]
A
[49 nt withheld, positions 6444-6492]
CCTTTGACGTTGGAGTCCACGTTCTTT
[37 nt withheld, positions 6520-6556]
ACCCTATCTCGGTCTATTCTTTTGATTTATAAGGGATTTTGCCGATTTCGGCCTATTGGTTAAAAAATGA
GCTGATTTAACAAAAATTTAACGCGAATTAATTCTGTGGAATGTGTGTCAGTTAGGGTGTGGAAAGTCCC
CAGGCTCCCCAGCAGGCAGAAGTATGCAAAGCATGCATCTCAATTAGTCAGCAACCAGGTGTGGAAAGTC
CCCAGGCTCCCCAGCAGGCAGAAGTATGCAAAGCATGCATCTCAATTAGTCAGCAACCATAGTCCCGCCC
CTAACTCCGCCCATCCCGCCCCTAACTCCGCCCAGTTCCGCCCATTCTCCGCCCCATGGCTGACTAATTT
TTTTTATTTATGCAGAGGCCGAGGCCGCCTCTGCCTCTGAGCTATTCCAGAAGTAGTGAGGAGGCTTTTT
TGGAGGCCTAGGCTTTTGCAAAAAGCTCCCGGGAGCTTGTATATCCATTTTCGGATCTGATCAAGAGACA
GGATGAGGATCGTTTCGCATGATTGAACAAGATGGATTGCACGCAGGTTCTCCGGCCGCTTGGGTGGAGA
GGCTATTCGGCTATGACTGGGCACAACAGACAATCGGCTGCTCTGATGCCGCCGTGTTCCGGCTGTCAGC
GCAGGGGCGCCCGGTTCTTTTTGTCAAGACCGACCTGTCCGGTGCCCTGAATGAACTGCAGGACGAGGCA
GCGCGGCTATCGTGGCTGGCCACGACGGGCGTTCCTTGCGCAGCTGTGCTCGACGTTGTCACTGAAGCGG
GAAGGGACTGGCTGCTATTGGGCGAAGTGCCGGGGCAGGATCTCCTGTCATCTCACCTTGCTCCTGCCGA
GAAAGTATCCATCATGGCTGATGCAATGCGGCGGCTGCATACGCTTGATCCGGCTACCTGCCCATTCGAC
CACCAAGCGAAACATCGCATCGAGCGAGCACGTACTCGGATGGAAGCCGGTCTTGTCGATCAGGATGATC
TGGACGAAGAGCATCAGGGGCTCGCGCCAGCCGAACTGTTCGCCAGGCTCAAGGCGCGCATGCCCGACGG
CGAGGATCTCGTCGTGACCCATGGCGATGCCTGCTTGCCGAATATCATGGTGGAAAATGGCCGCTTTTCT
GGATTCATCGACTGTGGCCGGCTGGGTGTGGCGGACCGCTATCAGGACATAGCGTTGGCTACCCGTGATA
TTGCTGAAGAGCTTGGCGGCGAATGGGCTGACCGCTTCCTCGTGCTTTACGGTATCGCCGCTCCCGATTC
GCAGCGCATCGCCTTCTATCGCCTTCTTGACGAGTTCTTCTGAGCGGGACTCTGGGGTTCGAAATGACCG
ACCAAGCGACGCCCAACCTGCCATCACGAGATTTCGATTCCACCGCCGCCTTCTATGAAAGGTTGGGCTT
CGGAATCGTTTTCCGGGACGCCGGCTGGATGATCCTCCAGCGCGGGGATCTCATGCTGGAGTTCTTCGCC
CACCCCAACTTGTTTATTGCAGCTTATAATGGTTACAAATAAAGCAATAGCATCACAAATTTCACAAATA
AAGCATTTTTTTCACTGCATTCTAGTTGTGGTTTGTCCAAACTCATCAATGTATCTTATCATGTCTGTAT
ACCGTCGACCTCTAGCTAGAGCTTGGCGTAATCATGGTCATAGCTGTTTCCTGTGTGAAATTGTTATCCG
CTCACAATTCCACACAACATACGAGCCGGAAGCATAAAGTGTAAAGCCTGGGGTGCCTAATGAGTGAGCT
AACTCACATTAATTGCGTTGCGCTCACTGCCCGCTTTCCAGTCGGGAAACCTGTCGTGCCAGCTGCATTA
ATGAATCGGCCAACGCGCGGGGAGAGGCGGTTTGCGTATTGGGCGCTCTTCCGCTTCCTCGCTCACTGAC
TCGCTGCGCTCGGTCGTTCGGCTGCGGCGAGCGGTATCAGCTCACTCAAAGGCGGTAATACGGTTATCCA
CAGAATCAGGGGATAACGCAGGAAAGAACATGTGAGCAAAAGGCCAGCAAAAGGCCAGGAACCGTAAAAA
GGCCGCGTTGCTGGCGTTTTTCCATAGGCTCCGCCCCCCTGACGAGCATCACAAAAATCGACGCTCAAGT
CAGAGGTGGCGAAACCCGACAGGACTATAAAGATACCAGGCGTTTCCCCCTGGAAGCTCCCTCGTGCGCT
CTCCTGTTCCGACCCTGCCGCTTACCGGATACCTGTCCGCCTTTCTCCCTTCGGGAAGCGTGGCGCTTTC
TCATAGCTCACGCTGTAGGTATCTCAGTTCGGTGTAGGTCGTTCGCTCCAAGCTGGGCTGTGTGCACGAA
CCCCCCGTTCAGCCCGACCGCTGCGCCTTATCCGGTAACTATCGTCTTGAGTCCAACCCGGTAAGACACG
ACTTATCGCCACTGGCAGCAGCCACTGGTAACAGGATTAGCAGAGCGAGGTATGTAGGCGGTGCTACAGA
GTTCTTGAAGTGGTGGCCTAACTACGGCTACACTAGAAGAACAGTATTTGGTATCTGCGCTCTGCTGAAG
CCAGTTACCTTCGGAAAAAGAGTTGGTAGCTCTTGATCCGGCAAACAAACCACCGCTGGTAGCGGTTTTT
TTGTTTGCAAGCAGCAGATTACGCGCAGAAAAAAAGGATCTCAAGAAGATCCTTTGATCTTTTCTACGGG
GTCTGACGCTCAGTGGAACGAAAACTCACGTTAAGGGATTTTGGTCATGAGATTATCAAAAAGGATCTTC
ACCTAGATCCTTTTAAATTAAAAATGAAGTTTTAAATCAATCTAAAGTATATATGAGTAAACTTGGTCTG
ACAGTTACCAATGCTTAATCAGTGAGGCACCTATCTCAGCGATCTGTCTATTTCGTTCATCCATAGTTGC
CTGACTCCCCGTCGTGTAGATAACTACGATACGGGAGGGCTTACCATCTGGCCCCAGTGCTGCAATGATA
CCGCGAGACCCACGCTCACCGGCTCCAGATTTATCAGCAATAAACCAGCCAGCCGGAAGGGCCGAGCGCA
GAAGTGGTCCTGCAACTTTATCCGCCTCCATCCAGTCTATTAATTGTTGCCGGGAAGCTAGAGTAAGTAG
TTCGCCAGTTAATAGTTTGCGCAACGTTGTTGCCATTGCTACAGGCATCGTGGTGTCACGCTCGTCGTTT
GGTATGGCTTCATTCAGCTCCGGTTCCCAACGATCAAGGCGAGTTACATGATCCCCCATGTTGTGCAAAA
AAGCGGTTAGCTCCTTCGGTCCTCCGATCGTTGTCAGAAGTAAGTTGGCCGCAGTGTTATCACTCATGGT
TATGGCAGCACTGCATAATTCTCTTACTGTCATGCCATCCGTAAGATGCTTTTCTGTGACTGGTGAGTAC
TCAACCAAGTCATTCTGAGAATAGTGTATGCGGCGACCGAGTTGCTCTTGCCCGGCGTCAATACGGGATA
ATACCGCGCCACATAGCAGAACTTTAAAAGTGCTCATCATTGGAAAACGTTCTTCGGGGCGAAAACTCTC
AAGGATCTTACCGCTGTTGAGATCCAGTTCGATGTAACCCACTCGTGCACCCAACTGATCTTCAGCATCT
TTTACTTTCACCAGCGTTTCTGGGTGAGCAAAAACAGGAAGGCAAAATGCCGCAAAAAAGGGAATAAGGG
CGACACGGAAATGTTGAATACTCATACTCTTCCTTTTTCAATATTATTGAAGCATTTATCAGGGTTATTG
TCTCATGAGCGGATACATATTTGAATGTATTTAGAAAAATAAACAAATAGGGGTTCCGCGCACATTTCCC
CGAAAAGTGCCACCTGACGTC
