LOCUS       Exported 10360 bp ds-DNA circular SYN 12-MAY-2021
DEFINITION  DSG-2 tension sensor, using TSmod inserted in human DSG-2.
ACCESSION   .
VERSION     .
KEYWORDS    pcdna DSG-2 TS
SOURCE      synthetic DNA construct
  ORGANISM  synthetic DNA construct
REFERENCE   1 (bases 1 to 10360)
  AUTHORS   Baddam SR, Arsenovic PT, Narayanan V, Duggan NR, Mayer CR, Newman
            ST, Abutaleb DA, Mohan A, Kowalczyk AP, Conway DE
  TITLE     The Desmosomal Cadherin Desmoglein-2 Experiences Mechanical Tension
            as Demonstrated by a FRET-Based Tension Biosensor Expressed in
            Living Cells.
  JOURNAL   Cells. 2018 Jun 26;7(7). pii: cells7070066. doi:
            10.3390/cells7070066.
  PUBMED    29949915
REFERENCE   2 (bases 1 to 10360)
  AUTHORS   .
  TITLE     Direct Submission
  JOURNAL   Exported May 12, 2021 from SnapGene Server 1.1.58
            http://www.snapgene.com
FEATURES             Location/Qualifiers
     source          1..10360
                     /organism="synthetic DNA construct"
                     /mol_type="other DNA"
     enhancer        169..548
                     /label=CMV enhancer
                     /note="human cytomegalovirus immediate early enhancer"
     promoter        549..752
                     /label=CMV promoter
                     /note="human cytomegalovirus (CMV) immediate early
                     promoter"
     primer_bind     703..723
                     /label=CMV-F
                     /note="Human CMV immediate early promoter, forward primer"
     primer_bind     797..816
                     /label=T7
                     /note="T7 promoter, forward primer"
     promoter        797..815
                     /label=T7 promoter
                     /note="promoter for bacteriophage T7 RNA polymerase"
     CDS             3139..3846
                     /codon_start=1
                     /product="monomeric teal (cyan) fluorescent protein (Ai et
                     al., 2006)"
                     /label=mTFP1
                     /note="mammalian codon-optimized"
                     /translation="MVSKGEETTMGVIKPDMKIKLKMEGNVNGHAFVIEGEGEGKPYDG
                     TNTINLEVKEGAPLPFSYDILTTAFAYGNRAFTKYPDDIPNYFKQSFPEGYSWERTMTF
                     EDKGIVKVKSDISMEEDSFIYEIHLKGENFPPNGPVMQKKTTGWDASTERMYVRDGVLK
                     GDVKHKLLLEGGGHHRVDFKTIYRAKKAVKLPDYHFVDHRIEILNHDKDYNKVTVYESA
                     VARNSTDGMDELYK"
     CDS             3967..4683
                     /codon_start=1
                     /product="Venus YFP with monomerizing A206K mutation (Nagai
                     et al., 2002; Kremers et al., 2006)"
                     /label=mVenus
                     /note="mammalian codon-optimized"
                     /translation="MVSKGEELFTGVVPILVELDGDVNGHKFSVSGEGEGDATYGKLTL
                     KLICTTGKLPVPWPTLVTTLGYGLQCFARYPDHMKQHDFFKSAMPEGYVQERTIFFKDD
                     GNYKTRAEVKFEGDTLVNRIELKGIDFKEDGNILGHKLEYNYNSHNVYITADKQKNGIK
                     ANFKIRHNIEDGGVQLADHYQQNTPIGDGPVLLPDNHYLSYQSKLSKDPNEKRDHMVLL
                     EFVTAAGITLGMDELYK"
     primer_bind     complement(4012..4033)
                     /label=EGFP-N
                     /note="EGFP, reverse primer"
     primer_bind     complement(4273..4292)
                     /label=EXFP-R
                     /note="For distinguishing EGFP variants, reverse primer"
     primer_bind     4620..4641
                     /label=EGFP-C
                     /note="EGFP, forward primer"
     primer_bind     complement(5885..5902)
                     /label=BGH-rev
                     /note="Bovine growth hormone terminator, reverse primer.
                     Also called BGH reverse"
     polyA_signal    5891..6115
                     /label=bGH poly(A) signal
                     /note="bovine growth hormone polyadenylation signal"
     rep_origin      6161..6589
                     /direction=RIGHT
                     /label=f1 ori
                     /note="f1 bacteriophage origin of replication; arrow
                     indicates direction of (+) strand synthesis"
     primer_bind     complement(6248..6267)
                     /label=F1ori-R
                     /note="F1 origin, reverse primer"
     primer_bind     6458..6479
                     /label=F1ori-F
                     /note="F1 origin, forward primer"
     primer_bind     complement(6598..6618)
                     /label=pBABE 3'
                     /note="SV40 enhancer, reverse primer for pBABE vectors"
     promoter        6603..6932
                     /label=SV40 promoter
                     /note="SV40 enhancer and early promoter"
     rep_origin      6783..6918
                     /label=SV40 ori
                     /note="SV40 origin of replication"
     primer_bind     6845..6864
                     /label=SV40pro-F
                     /note="SV40 promoter/origin, forward primer"
     CDS             6999..7793
                     /codon_start=1
                     /gene="aph(3')-II (or nptII)"
                     /product="aminoglycoside phosphotransferase from Tn5"
                     /label=NeoR/KanR
                     /note="confers resistance to neomycin, kanamycin, and G418
                     (Geneticin(R))"
                     /translation="MIEQDGLHAGSPAAWVERLFGYDWAQQTIGCSDAAVFRLSAQGRP
                     VLFVKTDLSGALNELQDEAARLSWLATTGVPCAAVLDVVTEAGRDWLLLGEVPGQDLLS
                     SHLAPAEKVSIMADAMRRLHTLDPATCPFDHQAKHRIERARTRMEAGLVDQDDLDEEHQ
                     GLAPAELFARLKARMPDGEDLVVTHGDACLPNIMVENGRFSGFIDCGRLGVADRYQDIA
                     LATRDIAEELGGEWADRFLVLYGIAAPDSQRIAFYRLLDEFF"
     primer_bind     complement(7053..7072)
                     /label=Neo-R
                     /note="Neomycin resistance gene, reverse primer"
     primer_bind     7663..7682
                     /label=Neo-F
                     /note="Neomycin resistance gene, forward primer"
     polyA_signal    7967..8088
                     /label=SV40 poly(A) signal
                     /note="SV40 polyadenylation signal"
     primer_bind     complement(8004..8023)
                     /label=SV40pA-R
                     /note="SV40 polyA, reverse primer"
     primer_bind     8058..8077
                     /label=EBV-rev
                     /note="SV40 polyA terminator, reverse primer"
     primer_bind     complement(8137..8153)
                     /label=M13 rev
                     /note="common sequencing primer, one of multiple similar
                     variants"
     primer_bind     complement(8137..8153)
                     /label=M13 Reverse
                     /note="In lacZ gene. Also called M13-rev"
     primer_bind     complement(8150..8172)
                     /label=M13/pUC Reverse
                     /note="In lacZ gene"
     protein_bind    8161..8177
                     /label=lac operator
                     /bound_moiety="lac repressor encoded by lacI"
                     /note="The lac repressor binds to the lac operator to
                     inhibit transcription in E. coli. This inhibition can be
                     relieved by adding lactose or
                     isopropyl-beta-D-thiogalactopyranoside (IPTG)."
     promoter        complement(8185..8215)
                     /label=lac promoter
                     /note="promoter for the E. coli lac operon"
     protein_bind    8230..8251
                     /label=CAP binding site
                     /bound_moiety="E. coli catabolite activator protein"
                     /note="CAP binding activates transcription in the presence
                     of cAMP."
     primer_bind     complement(8368..8385)
                     /label=L4440
                     /note="L4440 vector, forward primer"
     rep_origin      complement(8539..9127)
                     /direction=LEFT
                     /label=ori
                     /note="high-copy-number ColE1/pMB1/pBR322/pUC origin of
                     replication"
     primer_bind     complement(8619..8638)
                     /label=pBR322ori-F
                     /note="pBR322 origin, forward primer"
     CDS             complement(9298..10158)
                     /codon_start=1
                     /gene="bla"
                     /product="beta-lactamase"
                     /label=AmpR
                     /note="confers resistance to ampicillin, carbenicillin, and
                     related antibiotics"
                     /translation="MSIQHFRVALIPFFAAFCLPVFAHPETLVKVKDAEDQLGARVGYI
                     ELDLNSGKILESFRPEERFPMMSTFKVLLCGAVLSRIDAGQEQLGRRIHYSQNDLVEYS
                     PVTEKHLTDGMTVRELCSAAITMSDNTAANLLLTTIGGPKELTAFLHNMGDHVTRLDRW
                     EPELNEAIPNDERDTTMPVAMATTLRKLLTGELLTLASRQQLIDWMEADKVAGPLLRSA
                     LPAGWFIADKSGAGERGSRGIIAALGPDGKPSRIVVIYTTGSQATMDERNRQIAEIGAS
                     LIKHW"
     primer_bind     9921..9940
                     /label=Amp-R
                     /note="Ampicillin resistance gene, reverse primer"
     promoter        complement(10159..10263)
                     /gene="bla"
                     /label=AmpR promoter
     primer_bind     complement(10338..10357)
                     /label=pRS-marker
                     /note="pRS vectors, use to sequence yeast selectable
                     marker"
ORIGIN
        1 agttaagcca gtatctgctc cctgcttgtg tgttggaggt cgctgagtag tgcgcgagca
       61 aaatttaagc tacaacaagg caaggcttga ccgacaattg catgaagaat ctgcttaggg
      121 ttaggcgttt tgcgctgctt cgcgatgtac gggccagata tacgcgttga cattgattat
      181 tgactagtta ttaatagtaa tcaattacgg ggtcattagt tcatagccca tatatggagt
      241 tccgcgttac ataacttacg gtaaatggcc cgcctggctg accgcccaac gacccccgcc
      301 cattgacgtc aataatgacg tatgttccca tagtaacgcc aatagggact ttccattgac
      361 gtcaatgggt ggagtattta cggtaaactg cccacttggc agtacatcaa gtgtatcata
      421 tgccaagtac gccccctatt gacgtcaatg acggtaaatg gcccgcctgg cattatgccc
      481 agtacatgac cttatgggac tttcctactt ggcagtacat ctacgtatta gtcatcgcta
      541 ttaccatggt gatgcggttt tggcagtaca tcaatgggcg tggatagcgg tttgactcac
      601 ggggatttcc aagtctccac cccattgacg tcaatgggag tttgttttgg caccaaaatc
      661 aacgggactt tccaaaatgt cgtaacaact ccgccccatt gacgcaaatg ggcggtaggc
      721 gtgtacggtg ggaggtctat ataagcagag ctctctggct aactagagaa cccactgctt
      781 actggcttat cgaaattaat acgactcact atagggagac ccaagctggc tagcgtttaa
      841 acttaagctt ggtaccgagc tcggatccac tagtccagtg tggtggaatt ctgcagatat
      901 ccagcacagt ggcggccgct cgagggtgcg atggcgcgga gcccgggacg cgcgtacgcc
      961 ctgctgcttc tcctgatctg ctttaacgtt ggaagtggac ttcacttaca ggtcttaagc
     1021 acaagaaatg aaaataagct gcttcctaaa catcctcatt tagtgcggca aaagcgcgcc
     1081 tggatcaccg cccccgtggc tcttcgggag ggagaggatc tgtccaagaa gaatccaatt
     1141 gccaagatac attctgatct tgcagaagaa agaggactca aaattactta caaatacact
     1201 ggaaaaggga ttacagagcc accttttggt atatttgtct ttaacaaaga tactggagaa
     1261 ctgaatgtta ccagcattct tgatcgagaa gaaacaccat tttttctgct aacaggttac
     1321 gctttggatg caagaggaaa caatgtagag aaacccttag agctacgcat taaggttctt
     1381 gatatcaatg acaacgaacc agtgttcaca caggatgtct ttgttgggtc tgttgaagag
     1441 ttgagtgcag cacatactct tgtgatgaaa atcaatgcaa cagatgcaga tgagcccaat
     1501 accctgaatt cgaaaatttc ctatagaatc gtatctctgg agcctgctta tcctccagtg
     1561 ttctacctaa ataaagatac aggagagatt tatacaacca gtgttacctt ggacagagag
     1621 gaacacagca gctacacttt gacagtagaa gcaagagatg gcaatggaga agttacagac
     1681 aaacctgtaa aacaagctca agttcagatt cgtattttgg atgtcaatga caatatacct
     1741 gtagtagaaa ataaagtgct tgaagggatg gttgaagaaa atcaagtcaa tgtagaagtt
     1801 acgcgcataa aagtgttcga tgcagatgaa ataggttctg ataattggct ggcaaatttt
     1861 acatttgcat caggaaatga aggaggttat ttccacatag aaacagatgc tcaaactaac
     1921 gaaggaattg tgacccttat taaggaagta gattatgaag aaatgaagaa tcttgacttc
     1981 agtgttattg tcgctaataa agcagctttt cacaagtcga ttaggagtaa atacaagcct
     2041 acacccattc ccatcaaggt caaagtgaaa aatgtgaaag aaggcattca ttttaaaagc
     2101 agcgtcatct caatttatgt tagcgagagc atggatagat caagcaaagg ccaaataatt
     2161 ggaaattttc aagcttttga tgaggacact ggactaccag cccatgcaag atatgtaaaa
     2221 ttagaagata gagataattg gatctctgtg gattctgtca catctgaaat taaacttgca
     2281 aaacttcctg attttgaatc tagatatgtt caaaatggca catacactgt aaagattgtg
     2341 gccatatcag aagattatcc tagaaaaacc atcactggca cagtccttat caatgttgaa
     2401 gacatcaacg acaactgtcc cacactgata gagcctgtgc agacaatctg tcacgatgca
     2461 gagtatgtga atgttactgc agaggacctg gatggacacc caaacagtgg ccctttcagt
     2521 ttctccgtca ttgacaaacc acctggcatg gcagaaaaat ggaaaatagc acgccaagaa
     2581 agtaccagtg tgctgctgca acaaagtgag aaaaagcttg ggagaagtga aattcagttc
     2641 ctgatttcag acaatcaggg ttttagttgt cctgaaaagc aggtccttac actcacagtt
     2701 tgtgagtgtc tgcatggcag cggctgcagg gaagcacagc atgactccta tgtgggcctg
     2761 ggacccgcag caattgcgct catgattttg gcctttctgc tcctgctatt ggtaccactt
     2821 ttactgctga tgtgccattg cggaaagggc gccaaaggct ttacccccat acctggcacc
     2881 atagagatgc tgcatccttg gaataatgaa ggagcaccac ctgaagacaa ggtggtgcca
     2941 tcatttctgc cagtggatca agggggcagt ctagtaggaa gaaatggagt aggaggtatg
     3001 gccaaggaag ccacgatgaa aggaagtagc tctgcttcca ttgtcaaagg gcaacatgag
     3061 atgtccgaga tggatggaag gtgggaagaa cacagaagcc tgctttctgg tagagctacc
     3121 cagtttacag gggtcgagat ggtgagcaag ggcgaggaga ccacaatggg cgtaatcaag
     3181 cccgacatga agatcaagct gaagatggag ggcaacgtga atggccacgc cttcgtgatc
     3241 gagggcgagg gcgagggcaa gccctacgac ggcaccaaca ccatcaacct ggaggtgaag
     3301 gagggagccc ccctgccctt ctcctacgac attctgacca ccgcgttcgc ctacggcaac
     3361 agggccttca ccaagtaccc cgacgacatc cccaactact tcaagcagtc cttccccgag
     3421 ggctactctt gggagcgcac catgaccttc gaggacaagg gcatcgtgaa ggtgaagtcc
     3481 gacatctcca tggaggagga ctccttcatc tacgagatac acctcaaggg cgagaacttc
     3541 ccccccaacg gccccgtgat gcagaagaag accaccggct gggacgcctc caccgagagg
     3601 atgtacgtgc gcgacggcgt gctgaagggc gacgtcaagc acaagctgct gctggagggc
     3661 ggcggccacc accgcgttga cttcaagacc atctacaggg ccaagaaggc ggtgaagctg
     3721 cccgactatc actttgtgga ccaccgcatc gagatcctga accacgacaa ggactacaac
     3781 aaggtgaccg tttacgagag cgccgtggcc cgcaactcca ccgacggcat ggacgagctg
     3841 tacaaggggc caggtggtgc agggccaggt ggtgcagggc caggtggtgc agggccaggt
     3901 ggtgcagggc ccggtggtgc aggtccaggt ggtgcaggtc caggtggtgc aggtccaggt
     3961 ggtgctatgg tgagcaaggg cgaggagctg ttcaccgggg tggtgcccat cctggtcgag
     4021 ctggacggcg acgtaaacgg ccacaagttc agcgtgtccg gcgagggcga gggcgatgcc
     4081 acctacggca agctgaccct gaagctgatc tgcaccaccg gcaagctgcc cgtgccctgg
     4141 cccaccctcg tgaccaccct gggctacggc ctgcagtgct tcgcccgcta ccccgaccac
     4201 atgaagcagc acgacttctt caagtccgcc atgcccgaag gctacgtcca ggagcgcacc
     4261 atcttcttca aggacgacgg caactacaag acccgcgccg aggtgaagtt cgagggcgac
     4321 accctggtga accgcatcga gctgaagggc atcgacttca aggaggacgg caacatcctg
     4381 gggcacaagc tggagtacaa ctacaacagc cacaacgtct atatcaccgc cgacaagcag
     4441 aagaacggca tcaaggccaa cttcaagatc cgccacaaca tcgaggacgg cggcgtgcag
     4501 ctcgccgacc actaccagca gaacaccccc atcggcgacg gccccgtgct gctgcccgac
     4561 aaccactacc tgagctacca gtccaaactg agcaaagacc ccaacgagaa gcgcgatcac
     4621 atggtcctgc tggagttcgt gaccgccgcc gggatcactc tcggcatgga cgagctgtac
     4681 aaggcggccg cggccacagg cgctatcatg accactgaaa ccacgaagac cgcaagggcc
     4741 acaggggctt ccagagacat ggccggagct caggcagctg ctgttgcact gaacgaagaa
     4801 ttcttaagaa attatttcac tgataaagcg gcctcttaca ctgaggaaga tgaaaatcac
     4861 acagccaaag attgccttct ggtttattct caggaagaaa ctgaatcgct gaatgcttct
     4921 attggttgtt gcagttttat tgaaggagag ctagatgacc gcttcttaga tgatttggga
     4981 cttaaattca agacactagc tgaagtttgc ctgggtcaaa aaatagatat aaataaggaa
     5041 attgagcaga gacaaaaacc tgccacagaa acaagtatga acacagcttc acattcactc
     5101 tgtgagcaaa ctatggttaa ttcagagaat acctactcct ctggcagtag cttcccagtt
     5161 ccaaaatctt tgcaagaagc caatgcagag aaagtaactc aggaaatagt cactgaaaga
     5221 tctgtgtctt ctaggcaggc gcaaaaggta gctacacctc ttcctgaccc aatggcttct
     5281 agaaatgtga tagcaacaga aacttcctat gtcacagggt ccactatgcc accaaccact
     5341 gtgatcctgg gtcctagcca gccacagagc cttattgtga cagagagggt gtatgctcca
     5401 gcttctacct tggtagatca gccttatgct aatgaaggta cagttgtggt cactgaaaga
     5461 gtaatacagc ctcatggggg tggatcgaat cctctggaag gcactcagca tcttcaagat
     5521 gtaccttacg tcatggtgag ggaaagagag agcttccttg cccccagctc aggtgtgcag
     5581 cctactctgg ccatgcctaa tatagcagta ggacagaatg tgacagtgac agaaagagtt
     5641 ctagcacctg cttccactct gcaatccagt taccagattc ccactgaaaa ttctatgacg
     5701 gctaggaaca ccacggtgtc tggagctgga gtccctggcc ctctgccaga ttttggttta
     5761 gaggaatctg gtcattctaa ttctaccata accacatctt ccaccagagt taccaagcat
     5821 agcactgtac agcattctta ctcctaactc gagtctagag ggcccgttta aacccgctga
     5881 tcagcctcga ctgtgccttc tagttgccag ccatctgttg tttgcccctc ccccgtgcct
     5941 tccttgaccc tggaaggtgc cactcccact gtcctttcct aataaaatga ggaaattgca
     6001 tcgcattgtc tgagtaggtg tcattctatt ctggggggtg gggtggggca ggacagcaag
     6061 ggggaggatt gggaagacaa tagcaggcat gctggggatg cggtgggctc tatggcttct
     6121 gaggcggaaa gaaccagctg gggctctagg gggtatcccc nnnnnnnnnn nnnnnnnnnn
     6181 nnnnnnnnnn nnnnnnnnnn nnnnnnnnnn nnnnnnnnnn nnnnnnnnnn nnnnnnnnnn
     6241 nnnnnnnnnn nnnnnnnnnn nnnnnnnnnn nnnnnnnnnn nnnncnnnnn nnnnnnnnnn
     6301 nnnnnnnnnn nnnnnnnnnn nnnnnnnnnn nnnnnnnnnn nnnnnnnnnn nnnnnnnnnn
     6361 nnnnnnnnnn nnnnnnannn nnnnnnnnnn nnnnnnnnnn nnnnnnnnnn nnnnnnnnnn
     6421 nnnnnncctt tgacgttgga gtccacgttc tttaatagtg gactcttgtt ccaaactgga
     6481 acaacactca accctatctc ggtctattct tttgatttat aagggatttt gccgatttcg
     6541 gcctattggt taaaaaatga gctgatttaa caaaaattta acgcgaatta attctgtgga
     6601 atgtgtgtca gttagggtgt ggaaagtccc caggctcccc agcaggcaga agtatgcaaa
     6661 gcatgcatct caattagtca gcaaccaggt gtggaaagtc cccaggctcc ccagcaggca
     6721 gaagtatgca aagcatgcat ctcaattagt cagcaaccat agtcccgccc ctaactccgc
     6781 ccatcccgcc cctaactccg cccagttccg cccattctcc gccccatggc tgactaattt
     6841 tttttattta tgcagaggcc gaggccgcct ctgcctctga gctattccag aagtagtgag
     6901 gaggcttttt tggaggccta ggcttttgca aaaagctccc gggagcttgt atatccattt
     6961 tcggatctga tcaagagaca ggatgaggat cgtttcgcat gattgaacaa gatggattgc
     7021 acgcaggttc tccggccgct tgggtggaga ggctattcgg ctatgactgg gcacaacaga
     7081 caatcggctg ctctgatgcc gccgtgttcc ggctgtcagc gcaggggcgc ccggttcttt
     7141 ttgtcaagac cgacctgtcc ggtgccctga atgaactgca ggacgaggca gcgcggctat
     7201 cgtggctggc cacgacgggc gttccttgcg cagctgtgct cgacgttgtc actgaagcgg
     7261 gaagggactg gctgctattg ggcgaagtgc cggggcagga tctcctgtca tctcaccttg
     7321 ctcctgccga gaaagtatcc atcatggctg atgcaatgcg gcggctgcat acgcttgatc
     7381 cggctacctg cccattcgac caccaagcga aacatcgcat cgagcgagca cgtactcgga
     7441 tggaagccgg tcttgtcgat caggatgatc tggacgaaga gcatcagggg ctcgcgccag
     7501 ccgaactgtt cgccaggctc aaggcgcgca tgcccgacgg cgaggatctc gtcgtgaccc
     7561 atggcgatgc ctgcttgccg aatatcatgg tggaaaatgg ccgcttttct ggattcatcg
     7621 actgtggccg gctgggtgtg gcggaccgct atcaggacat agcgttggct acccgtgata
     7681 ttgctgaaga gcttggcggc gaatgggctg accgcttcct cgtgctttac ggtatcgccg
     7741 ctcccgattc gcagcgcatc gccttctatc gccttcttga cgagttcttc tgagcgggac
     7801 tctggggttc gaaatgaccg accaagcgac gcccaacctg ccatcacgag atttcgattc
     7861 caccgccgcc ttctatgaaa ggttgggctt cggaatcgtt ttccgggacg ccggctggat
     7921 gatcctccag cgcggggatc tcatgctgga gttcttcgcc caccccaact tgtttattgc
     7981 agcttataat ggttacaaat aaagcaatag catcacaaat ttcacaaata aagcattttt
     8041 ttcactgcat tctagttgtg gtttgtccaa actcatcaat gtatcttatc atgtctgtat
     8101 accgtcgacc tctagctaga gcttggcgta atcatggtca tagctgtttc ctgtgtgaaa
     8161 ttgttatccg ctcacaattc cacacaacat acgagccgga agcataaagt gtaaagcctg
     8221 gggtgcctaa tgagtgagct aactcacatt aattgcgttg cgctcactgc ccgctttcca
     8281 gtcgggaaac ctgtcgtgcc agctgcatta atgaatcggc caacgcgcgg ggagaggcgg
     8341 tttgcgtatt gggcgctctt ccgcttcctc gctcactgac tcgctgcgct cggtcgttcg
     8401 gctgcggcga gcggtatcag ctcactcaaa ggcggtaata cggttatcca cagaatcagg
     8461 ggataacgca ggaaagaaca tgtgagcaaa aggccagcaa aaggccagga accgtaaaaa
     8521 ggccgcgttg ctggcgtttt tccataggct ccgcccccct gacgagcatc acaaaaatcg
     8581 acgctcaagt cagaggtggc gaaacccgac aggactataa agataccagg cgtttccccc
     8641 tggaagctcc ctcgtgcgct ctcctgttcc gaccctgccg cttaccggat acctgtccgc
     8701 ctttctccct tcgggaagcg tggcgctttc tcatagctca cgctgtaggt atctcagttc
     8761 ggtgtaggtc gttcgctcca agctgggctg tgtgcacgaa ccccccgttc agcccgaccg
     8821 ctgcgcctta tccggtaact atcgtcttga gtccaacccg gtaagacacg acttatcgcc
     8881 actggcagca gccactggta acaggattag cagagcgagg tatgtaggcg gtgctacaga
     8941 gttcttgaag tggtggccta actacggcta cactagaaga acagtatttg gtatctgcgc
     9001 tctgctgaag ccagttacct tcggaaaaag agttggtagc tcttgatccg gcaaacaaac
     9061 caccgctggt agcggtggtt tttttgtttg caagcagcag attacgcgca gaaaaaaagg
     9121 atctcaagaa gatcctttga tcttttctac ggggtctgac gctcagtgga acgaaaactc
     9181 acgttaaggg attttggtca tgagattatc aaaaaggatc ttcacctaga tccttttaaa
     9241 ttaaaaatga agttttaaat caatctaaag tatatatgag taaacttggt ctgacagtta
     9301 ccaatgctta atcagtgagg cacctatctc agcgatctgt ctatttcgtt catccatagt
     9361 tgcctgactc cccgtcgtgt agataactac gatacgggag ggcttaccat ctggccccag
     9421 tgctgcaatg ataccgcgag acccacgctc accggctcca gatttatcag caataaacca
     9481 gccagccgga agggccgagc gcagaagtgg tcctgcaact ttatccgcct ccatccagtc
     9541 tattaattgt tgccgggaag ctagagtaag tagttcgcca gttaatagtt tgcgcaacgt
     9601 tgttgccatt gctacaggca tcgtggtgtc acgctcgtcg tttggtatgg cttcattcag
     9661 ctccggttcc caacgatcaa ggcgagttac atgatccccc atgttgtgca aaaaagcggt
     9721 tagctccttc ggtcctccga tcgttgtcag aagtaagttg gccgcagtgt tatcactcat
     9781 ggttatggca gcactgcata attctcttac tgtcatgcca tccgtaagat gcttttctgt
     9841 gactggtgag tactcaacca agtcattctg agaatagtgt atgcggcgac cgagttgctc
     9901 ttgcccggcg tcaatacggg ataataccgc gccacatagc agaactttaa aagtgctcat
     9961 cattggaaaa cgttcttcgg ggcgaaaact ctcaaggatc ttaccgctgt tgagatccag
    10021 ttcgatgtaa cccactcgtg cacccaactg atcttcagca tcttttactt tcaccagcgt
    10081 ttctgggtga gcaaaaacag gaaggcaaaa tgccgcaaaa aagggaataa gggcgacacg
    10141 gaaatgttga atactcatac tcttcctttt tcaatattat tgaagcattt atcagggtta
    10201 ttgtctcatg agcggataca tatttgaatg tatttagaaa aataaacaaa taggggttcc
    10261 gcgcacattt ccccgaaaag tgccacctga cgtcgacgga tcgggagatc tcccgatccc
    10321 ctatggtgca ctctcagtac aatctgctct gatgccgcat
//
